>Addgene plasmid #135281 | pHAGE-CMV-Flag-CDK12_IDG-K | depositor full sequence | sequence record 260393 | Full Sequence
TAGTTGGAAGGGCTAATTCACTCCCAAAGAAGACAAGATATCCTTGATCTGTGGATCTACCACACACAAG
GCTACTTCCCTGATTAGCAGAACTACACACCAGGGCCAGGGGTCAGATATCCACTGACCTTTGGATGGTG
CTACAAGCTAGTACCAGTTGAGCCAGATAAGGTAGAAGAGGCCAATAAAGGAGAGAACACCAGCTTGTTA
CACCCTGTGAGCCTGCATGGGATGGATGACCCGGAGAGAGAAGTGTTAGAGTGGAGGTTTGACAGCCGCC
TAGCATTTCATCACGTGGCCCGAGAGCTGCATCCGGAGTACTTCAAGAACTGCTGATATCGAGCTTGCTA
CAAGGGACTTTCCGCTGGGGACTTTCCAGGGAGGCGTGGCCTGGGCGGGACTGGGGAGTGGCGAGCCCTC
AGATCCTGCATATAAGCAGCTGCTTTTTGCCTGTACTGGGTCTCTCTGGTTAGACCAGATCTGAGCCTGG
GAGCTCTCTGGCTAACTAGGGAACCCACTGCTTAAGCCTCAATAAAGCTTGCCTTGAGTGCTTCAAGTAG
TGTGTGCCCGTCTGTTGTGTGACTCTGGTAACTAGAGATCCCTCAGACCCTTTTAGTCAGTGTGGAAAAT
CTCTAGCAGTGGCGCCCGAACAGGGACTTGAAAGCGAAAGGGAAACCAGAGGAGCTCTCTCGACGCAGGA
CTCGGCTTGCTGAAGCGCGCACGGCAAGAGGCGAGGGGCGGCGACTGGTGAGTACGCCAAAAATTTTGAC
TAGCGGAGGCTAGAAGGAGAGAGATGGGTGCGAGAGCGTCAGTATTAAGCGGGGGAGAATTAGATCGCGA
TGGGAAAAAATTCGGTTAAGGCCAGGGGGAAAGAAAAAATATAAATTAAAACATATAGTATGGGCAAGCA
GGGAGCTAGAACGATTCGCAGTTAATCCTGGCCTGTTAGAAACATCAGAAGGCTGTAGACAAATACTGGG
ACAGCTACAACCATCCCTTCAGACAGGATCAGAAGAACTTAGATCATTATATAATACAGTAGCAACCCTC
TATTGTGTGCATCAAAGGATAGAGATAAAAGACACCAAGGAAGCTTTAGACAAGATAGAGGAAGAGCAAA
ACAAAAGTAAGACCACCGCACAGCAAGCGGCCGGCCGCTGATCTTCAGACCTGGAGGAGGAGATATGAGG
GACAATTGGAGAAGTGAATTATATAAATATAAAGTAGTAAAAATTGAACCATTAGGAGTAGCACCCACCA
AGGCAAAGAGAAGAGTGGTGCAGAGAGAAAAAAGAGCAGTGGGAATAGGAGCTTTGTTCCTTGGGTTCTT
GGGAGCAGCAGGAAGCACTATGGGCGCAGCGTCAATGACGCTGACGGTACAGGCCAGACAATTATTGTCT
GGTATAGTGCAGCAGCAGAACAATTTGCTGAGGGCTATTGAGGCGCAACAGCATCTGTTGCAACTCACAG
TCTGGGGCATCAAGCAGCTCCAGGCAAGAATCCTGGCTGTGGAAAGATACCTAAAGGATCAACAGCTCCT
GGGGATTTGGGGTTGCTCTGGAAAACTCATTTGCACCACTGCTGTGCCTTGGAATGCTAGTTGGAGTAAT
AAATCTCTGGAACAGATTTGGAATCACACGACCTGGATGGAGTGGGACAGAGAAATTAACAATTACACAA
GCTTAATACACTCCTTAATTGAAGAATCGCAAAACCAGCAAGAAAAGAATGAACAAGAATTATTGGAATT
AGATAAATGGGCAAGTTTGTGGAATTGGTTTAACATAACAAATTGGCTGTGGTATATAAAATTATTCATA
ATGATAGTAGGAGGCTTGGTAGGTTTAAGAATAGTTTTTGCTGTACTTTCTATAGTGAATAGAGTTAGGC
AGGGATATTCACCATTATCGTTTCAGACCCACCTCCCAACCCCGAGGGGACCCGACAGGCCCGAAGGAAT
AGAAGAAGAAGGTGGAGAGAGAGACAGAGACAGATCCATTCGATTAGTGAACGGATCTCGACGGTATCGC
CGAATTCACAAATGGCAGTATTCATCCACAATTTTAAAAGAAAAGGGGGGATTGGGGGGTACAGTGCAGG
GGAAAGAATAGTAGACATAATAGCAACAGACATACAAACTAAAGAATTACAAAAACAAATTACAAAAATT
CAAAATTTTCGGGTTTATTACAGGGACAGCAGAGATCCAGTTTGGACTAGTGGAGTTCCGCGTTACATAA
CTTACGGTAAATGGCCCGCCTGGCTGACCGCCCAACGACCCCCGCCCATTGACGTCAATAATGACGTATG
TTCCCATAGTAACGCCAATAGGGACTTTCCATTGACGTCAATGGGTGGAGTATTTACGGTAAACTGCCCA
CTTGGCAGTACATCAAGTGTATCATATGCCAAGTACGCCCCCTATTGACGTCAATGACGGTAAATGGCCC
GCCTGGCATTATGCCCAGTACATGACCTTATGGGACTTTCCTACTTGGCAGTACATCTACGTATTAGTCA
TCGCTATTACCATGGTGATGCGGTTTTGGCAGTACATCAATGGGCGTGGATAGCGGTTTGACTCACGGGG
ATTTCCAAGTCTCCACCCCATTGACGTCAATGGGAGTTTGTTTTGGCACCAAAATCAACGGGACTTTCCA
AAATGTCGTAACAACTCCGCCCCATTGACGCAAATGGGCGGTAGGCGTGTACGGTGGGAGGTCTATATAA
GCAGAGCTCGTTTAGTGAACCGTCAGATCGCCTGGAGACGCCATCCACGCTGTTTTGACCTCCATAGAAG
ACACCGGCGGCCGTACCGGTCAGCTCGAGGCCACCATGGACTACAAGGACGACGACGACAAGGGCGGATC
AACAAGTTTGTACAAAAAAGCAGGCTTAGCCACCATGCCCAATTCAGAGAGACATGGGGGCAAGAAGGAC
GGGAGTGGAGGAGCTTCTGGAACTTTGCAGCCGTCATCGGGAGGCGGCAGCTCTAACAGCAGAGAGCGTC
ACCGCTTGGTATCGAAGCACAAGCGGCATAAGTCCAAACACTCCAAAGACATGGGGTTGGTGACCCCCGA
AGCAGCATCCCTGGGCACAGTTATCAAACCTTTGGTGGAGTATGATGATATCAGCTCTGATTCCGACACC
TTCTCCGATGACATGGCCTTCAAACTAGACCGAAGGGAGAACGACGAACGTCGTGGATCAGATCGGAGCG
ACCGCCTGCACAAACATCGTCACCACCAGCACAGGCGTTCCCGGGACTTACTAAAAGCTAAACAGACCGA
AAAAGAAAAAAGCCAAGAAGTCTCCAGCAAGTCGGGATCGATGAAGGACCGGATATCGGGAAGTTCAAAG
CGTTCGAATGAGGAGACTGATGACTATGGGAAGGCGCAGGTAGCCAAAAGCAGCAGCAAGGAATCCAGGT
CATCCAAGCTCCACAAGGAGAAGACCAGGAAAGAACGGGAGCTGAAGTCTGGGCACAAAGACCGGAGTAA
AAGTCATCGAAAAAGGGAAACACCCAAAAGTTACAAAACAGTGGACAGCCCAAAACGGAGATCCAGGAGC
CCCCACAGGAAGTGGTCTGACAGCTCCAAACAAGATGATAGCCCCTCGGGAGCTTCTTATGGCCAAGATT
ATGACCTTAGTCCCTCACGATCTCATACCTCGAGCAATTATGACTCCTACAAGAAAAGTCCTGGAAGTAC
CTCGAGAAGGCAGTCGGTCAGTCCCCCTTACAAGGAGCCTTCGGCCTACCAGTCCAGCACCCGGTCACCG
AGCCCCTACAGTAGGCGACAGAGATCTGTCAGTCCCTATAGCAGGAGACGGTCGTCCAGCTACGAAAGAA
GTGGCTCTTACAGCGGGCGATCGCCCAGTCCCTATGGTCGAAGGCGGTCCAGCAGCCCTTTCCTGAGCAA
GCGGTCTCTGAGTCGGAGTCCACTCCCCAGTAGGAAATCCATGAAGTCCAGAAGTAGAAGTCCTGCATAT
TCAAGACATTCATCTTCTCATAGTAAAAAGAAGAGATCCAGTTCACGCAGTCGTCATTCCAGTATCTCAC
CTGTCAGGCTTCCACTTAATTCCAGTCTGGGAGCTGAACTCAGTAGGAAAAAGAAGGAAAGAGCAGCTGC
TGCTGCTGCAGCAAAGATGGATGGAAAGGAGTCCAAGGGTTCACCTGTATTTTTGCCTAGAAAAGAGAAC
AGTTCAGTAGAGGCTAAGGATTCAGGTTTGGAGTCTAAAAAGTTACCCAGAAGTGTAAAATTGGAAAAAT
CTGCCCCAGATACTGAACTGGTGAATGTAACACATCTAAACACAGAGGTAAAAAATTCTTCAGATACAGG
GAAAGTAAAGTTGGATGAGAACTCCGAGAAGCATCTTGTTAAAGATTTGAAAGCACAGGGAACAAGAGAC
TCTAAACCCATAGCACTGAAAGAGGAGATTGTTACTCCAAAGGAGACAGAAACATCAGAAAAGGAGACCC
CTCCACCTCTTCCCACAATTGCTTCTCCCCCACCCCCTCTACCAACTACTACCCCTCCACCTCAGACACC
CCCTTTGCCACCTTTGCCTCCAATACCAGCTCTTCCACAGCAACCACCTCTGCCTCCTTCTCAGCCAGCA
TTTAGTCAGGTTCCTGCTTCCAGTACTTCAACTTTGCCCCCTTCTACTCACTCAAAGACATCTGCTGTGT
CCTCTCAGGCAAATTCTCAGCCCCCTGTACAGGTTTCTGTGAAGACTCAAGTATCTGTAACAGCTGCTAT
TCCACACCTGAAAACTTCAACGTTGCCTCCTTTGCCCCTCCCACCCTTATTACCTGGAGATGATGACATG
GATAGTCCAAAAGAAACTCTTCCTTCAAAACCTGTGAAGAAAGAGAAGGAACAGAGGACACGTCACTTAC
TCACAGACCTTCCTCTCCCTCCAGAGCTCCCTGGTGGAGATCTGTCTCCCCCAGACTCTCCAGAACCAAA
GGCAATCACACCACCTCAGCAACCATATAAAAAGAGACCAAAAATTTGTTGTCCTCGTTATGGAGAAAGA
AGACAAACAGAAAGCGACTGGGGGAAACGCTGTGTGGACAAGTTTGACATTATTGGGATTATTGGAGAAG
GAACCTATGGCCAAGTATATAAAGCCAAGGACAAAGACACAGGAGAACTAGTGGCTCTGAAGAAGGTGAG
ACTAGACAATGAGAAAGAGGGCTTCCCAATCACAGCCATTCGTGAAATCAAAATCCTTCGTCAGTTAATC
CACCGAAGTGTTGTTAACATGAAGGAAATTGTCACAGATAAACAAGATGCACTGGATTTCAAGAAGGACA
AAGGTGCCTTTTACCTTGTATTTGAGTATATGGACCATGACTTAATGGGACTGCTAGAATCTGGTTTGGT
GCACTTTTCTGAGGACCATATCAAGTCGTTCATGAAACAGCTAATGGAAGGATTGGAATACTGTCACAAA
AAGAATTTCCTGCATCGGGATATTAAGTGTTCTAACATTTTGCTGAATAACAGTGGGCAAATCAAACTAG
CAGATTTTGGACTTGCTCGGCTCTATAACTCTGAAGAGAGTCGCCCTTACACAAACAAAGTCATTACTTT
GTGGTACCGACCTCCAGAACTACTGCTAGGAGAGGAACGTTACACACCAGCCATAGATGTTTGGAGCTGT
GGATGTATTCTTGGGGAACTATTCACAAAGAAGCCTATTTTTCAAGCCAATCTGGAACTGGCTCAGCTAG
AACTGATCAGCCGACTTTGTGGTAGCCCTTGTCCAGCTGTGTGGCCTGATGTTATCAAACTGCCCTACTT
CAACACCATGAAACCGAAGAAGCAATATCGAAGGCGTCTACGAGAAGAATTCTCTTTCATTCCTTCTGCA
GCACTTGATTTATTGGACCACATGCTGACACTAGATCCTAGTAAGCGGTGCACAGCTGAACAGACCCTAC
AGAGCGACTTCCTTAAAGATGTCGAACTCAGCAAAATGGCTCCTCCAGACCTCCCCCACTGGCAGGATTG
CCATGAGTTGTGGAGTAAGAAACGGCGACGTCAGCGACAAAGTGGTGTTGTAGTCGAAGAGCCACCTCCA
TCCAAAACTTCTCGAAAAGAAACTACCTCAGGGACAAGTACTGAGCCTGTGAAGAACAGCAGCCCAGCAC
CACCTCAGCCTGCTCCTGGCAAGGTGGAGTCTGGGGCTGGGGATGCAATAGGCCTTGCTGACATCACACA
ACAGCTGAATCAAAGTGAATTGGCAGTGTTATTAAACCTGCTGCAGAGCCAAACCGACCTGAGCATCCCT
CAAATGGCACAGCTGCTTAACATCCACTCCAACCCAGAGATGCAGCAGCAGCTGGAAGCCCTGAACCAAT
CCATCAGTGCCCTGACGGAAGCTACTTCCCAGCAGCAGGACTCAGAGACCATGGCCCCAGAGGAGTCTTT
GAAGGAAGCACCCTCTGCCCCAGTGATCCTGCCTTCAGCAGAACAGACGACCCTTGAAGCTTCAAGCACA
CCAGCTGACATGCAGAATATATTGGCAGTTCTCTTGAGTCAGCTGATGAAAACCCAAGAGCCAGCAGGCA
GTCTGGAGGAAAACAACAGTGACAAGAACAGTGGGCCACAGGGGCCCCGAAGAACTCCCACAATGCCACA
GGAGGAGGCAGCAGCATGTCCTCCTCACATTCTTCCACCAGAGAAGAGGCCCCCTGAGCCCCCCGGACCT
CCACCGCCGCCACCTCCACCCCCTCTGGTTGAAGGCGATCTTTCCAGCGCCCCCCAGGAGTTGAACCCAG
CCGTGACAGCCGCCTTGCTGCAACTTTTATCCCAGCCTGAAGCAGAGCCTCCTGGCCACCTGCCACATGA
GCACCAGGCCTTGAGACCAATGGAGTACTCCACCCGACCCCGTCCAAACAGGACTTATGGAAACACTGAT
GGGCCTGAAACAGGGTTCAGTGCCATTGACACTGATGAACGAAACTCTGGTCCAGCCTTGACAGAATCCT
TGGTCCAGACCCTGGTGAAGAACAGGACCTTCTCAGGCTCTCTGAGCCACCTTGGGGAGTCCAGCAGTTA
CCAGGGCACAGGGTCAGTGCAGTTTCCAGGGGACCAGGACCTCCGTTTTGCCAGGGTCCCCTTAGCGTTA
CACCCGGTGGTCGGGCAACCATTCCTGAAGGCTGAGGGAAGCAGCAATTCTGTGGTACATGCAGAGACCA
AATTGCAAAACTATGGGGAGCTGGGGCCAGGAACCACTGGGGCCAGCAGCTCAGGAGCAGGCCTTCACTG
GGGGGGCCCAACTCAGTCTTCTGCTTATGGAAAACTCTATCGGGGGCCTACAAGAGTCCCACCAAGAGGG
GGAAGAGGGAGAGGAGTTCCTTACTCAGGCTCGAGCGGCAACCCAGCTTTCTTGTACAAAGTGGTTGATT
AAGATCCACTAGTAACGGCCGCCAGTGTGCTGGAATTAATTCGCTGTCTGCGAGGGCCAGCTGTTGGGGT
GAGTACTCCCTCTCAAAAGCGGGCATGACTTCTGCGCTAAGATTGTCAGTTTCCAAAAACGAGGAGGATT
TGATATTCACCTGGCCCGCGGTGATGCCTTTGAGGGTGGCCGCGTCCATCTGGTCAGAAAAGACAATCTT
TTTGTTGTCAAGCTTGAGGTGTGGCAGGCTTGAGATCTGGCCATACACTTGAGTGACAATGACATCCACT
TTGCCTTTCTCTCCACAGGTGTCCACTCCCAGGTCCAACTGCAGGTCGAGCATGCATCTAGGGCGGCCAA
TTCCGCCCCTCTCCCTCCCCCCCCCCTAACGTTACTGGCCGAAGCCGCTTGGAATAAGGCCGGTGTGCGT
TTGTCTATATGTGATTTTCCACCATATTGCCGTCTTTTGGCAATGTGAGGGCCCGGAAACCTGGCCCTGT
CTTCTTGACGAGCATTCCTAGGGGTCTTTCCCCTCTCGCCAAAGGAATGCAAGGTCTGTTGAATGTCGTG
AAGGAAGCAGTTCCTCTGGAAGCTTCTTGAAGACAAACAACGTCTGTAGCGACCCTTTGCAGGCAGCGGA
ACCCCCCACCTGGCGACAGGTGCCTCTGCGGCCAAAAGCCACGTGTATAAGATACACCTGCAAAGGCGGC
ACAACCCCAGTGCCACGTTGTGAGTTGGATAGTTGTGGAAAGAGTCAAATGGCTCTCCTCAAGCGTATTC
AACAAGGGGCTGAAGGATGCCCAGAAGGTACCCCATTGTATGGGATCTGATCTGGGGCCTCGGTGCACAT
GCTTTACATGTGTTTAGTCGAGGTTAAAAAAACGTCTAGGCCCCCCGAACCACGGGGACGTGGTTTTCCT
TTGAAAAACACGATGATAAGCTTGCCACAACCCACAAGGAGACGACCTTCCATGACCGAGTACAAGCCCA
CGGTGCGCCTCGCCACCCGCGACGACGTCCCCCGGGCCGTACGCACCCTCGCCGCCGCGTTCGCCGACTA
CCCCGCCACGCGCCACACCGTCGACCCGGACCGCCACATCGAGCGGGTCACCGAGCTGCAAGAACTCTTC
CTCACGCGCGTCGGGCTCGACATCGGCAAGGTGTGGGTCGCGGACGACGGCGCCGCGGTGGCGGTCTGGA
CCACGCCGGAGAGCGTCGAAGCGGGGGCGGTGTTCGCCGAGATCGGCCCGCGCATGGCCGAGTTGAGCGG
TTCCCGGCTGGCCGCGCAGCAACAGATGGAAGGCCTCCTGGCGCCGCACCGGCCCAAGGAGCCCGCGTGG
TTCCTGGCCACCGTCGGCGTCTCGCCCGACCACCAGGGCAAGGGTCTGGGCAGCGCCGTCGTGCTCCCCG
GAGTGGAGGCGGCCGAGCGCGCCGGGGTGCCCGCCTTCCTGGAGACCTCCGCGCCCCGCAACCTCCCCTT
CTACGAGCGGCTCGGCTTCACCGTCACCGCCGACGTCGAGTGCCCGAAGGACCGCGCGACCTGGTGCATG
ACCCGCAAGCCCGGTGCCTGATATCGATAGATCCTAATCAACCTCTGGATTACAAAATTTGTGAAAGATT
GACTGGTATTCTTAACTATGTTGCTCCTTTTACGCTATGTGGATACGCTGCTTTAATGCCTTTGTATCAT
GCTATTGCTTCCCGTATGGCTTTCATTTTCTCCTCCTTGTATAAATCCTGGTTGCTGTCTCTTTATGAGG
AGTTGTGGCCCGTTGTCAGGCAACGTGGCGTGGTGTGCACTGTGTTTGCTGACGCAACCCCCACTGGTTG
GGGCATTGCCACCACCTGTCAGCTCCTTTCCGGGACTTTCGCTTTCCCCCTCCCTATTGCCACGGCGGAA
CTCATCGCCGCCTGCCTTGCCCGCTGCTGGACAGGGGCTCGGCTGTTGGGCACTGACAATTCCGTGGTGT
TGTCGGGGAAATCATCGTCCTTTCCTTGGCTGCTCGCCTGTGTTGCCACCTGGATTCTGCGCGGGACGTC
CTTCTGCTACGTCCCTTCGGCCCTCAATCCAGCGGACCTTCCTTCCCGCGGCCTGCTGCCGGCTCTGCGG
CCTCTTCCGCGTCTTCGCCTTCGCCCTCAGACGAGTCGGATCTCCCTTTGGGCCGCCTCCCCGCCTGAGA
TCCTTTAAGACCAATGACTTACAAGGCAGCTGTAGATCTTAGCCACTTTTTAAAAGAAAAGGGGGGACTG
GAAGGGCTAATTCACTCCCAACGAAGACAAGATCTGCTTTTTGCTTGTACTGGGTCTCTCTGGTTAGACC
AGATCTGAGCCTGGGAGCTCTCTGGCTAACTAGGGAACCCACTGCTTAAGCCTCAATAAAGCTTGCCTTG
AGTGCTTCAAGTAGTGTGTGCCCGTCTGTTGTGTGACTCTGGTAACTAGAGATCCCTCAGACCCTTTTAG
TCAGTGTGGAAAATCTCTAGCAGTAGTAGTTCATGTCATCTTATTATTCAGTATTTATAACTTGCAAAGA
AATGAATATCAGAGAGTGAGAGGCCCGGGTTAATTAAGGAAAGGGCTAGATCATTCTTGAAGACGAAAGG
GCCTCGTGATACGCCTATTTTTATAGGTTAATGTCATGATAATAATGGTTTCTTAGACGTCAGGTGGCAC
TTTTCGGGGAAATGTGCGCGGAACCCCTATTTGTTTATTTTTCTAAATACATTCAAATATGTATCCGCTC
ATGAGACAATAACCCTGATAAATGCTTCAATAATATTGAAAAAGGAAGAGTATGAGTATTCAACATTTCC
GTGTCGCCCTTATTCCCTTTTTTGCGGCATTTTGCCTTCCTGTTTTTGCTCACCCAGAAACGCTGGTGAA
AGTAAAAGATGCTGAAGATCAGTTGGGTGCACGAGTGGGTTACATCGAACTGGATCTCAACAGCGGTAAG
ATCCTTGAGAGTTTTCGCCCCGAAGAACGTTTTCCAATGATGAGCACTTTTAAAGTTCTGCTATGTGGCG
CGGTATTATCCCGTGTTGACGCCGGGCAAGAGCAACTCGGTCGCCGCATACACTATTCTCAGAATGACTT
GGTTGAGTACTCACCAGTCACAGAAAAGCATCTTACGGATGGCATGACAGTAAGAGAATTATGCAGTGCT
GCCATAACCATGAGTGATAACACTGCGGCCAACTTACTTCTGACAACGATCGGAGGACCGAAGGAGCTAA
CCGCTTTTTTGCACAACATGGGGGATCATGTAACTCGCCTTGATCGTTGGGAACCGGAGCTGAATGAAGC
CATACCAAACGACGAGCGTGACACCACGATGCCTGTAGCAATGGCAACAACGTTGCGCAAACTATTAACT
GGCGAACTACTTACTCTAGCTTCCCGGCAACAATTAATAGACTGGATGGAGGCGGATAAAGTTGCAGGAC
CACTTCTGCGCTCGGCCCTTCCGGCTGGCTGGTTTATTGCTGATAAATCTGGAGCCGGTGAGCGTGGGTC
TCGCGGTATCATTGCAGCACTGGGGCCAGATGGTAAGCCCTCCCGTATCGTAGTTATCTACACGACGGGG
AGTCAGGCAACTATGGATGAACGAAATAGACAGATCGCTGAGATAGGTGCCTCACTGATTAAGCATTGGT
AACTGTCAGACCAAGTTTACTCATATATACTTTAGATTGATTTAAAACTTCATTTTTAATTTAAAAGGAT
CTAGGTGAAGATCCTTTTTGATAATCTCATGACCAAAATCCCTTAACGTGAGTTTTCGTTCCACTGAGCG
TCAGACCCCGTAGAAAAGATCAAAGGATCTTCTTGAGATCCTTTTTTTCTGCGCGTAATCTGCTGCTTGC
AAACAAAAAAACCACCGCTACCAGCGGTGGTTTGTTTGCCGGATCAAGAGCTACCAACTCTTTTTCCGAA
GGTAACTGGCTTCAGCAGAGCGCAGATACCAAATACTGTTCTTCTAGTGTAGCCGTAGTTAGGCCACCAC
TTCAAGAACTCTGTAGCACCGCCTACATACCTCGCTCTGCTAATCCTGTTACCAGTGGCTGCTGCCAGTG
GCGATAAGTCGTGTCTTACCGGGTTGGACTCAAGACGATAGTTACCGGATAAGGCGCAGCGGTCGGGCTG
AACGGGGGGTTCGTGCACACAGCCCAGCTTGGAGCGAACGACCTACACCGAACTGAGATACCTACAGCGT
GAGCTATGAGAAAGCGCCACGCTTCCCGAAGGGAGAAAGGCGGACAGGTATCCGGTAAGCGGCAGGGTCG
GAACAGGAGAGCGCACGAGGGAGCTTCCAGGGGGAAACGCCTGGTATCTTTATAGTCCTGTCGGGTTTCG
CCACCTCTGACTTGAGCGTCGATTTTTGTGATGCTCGTCAGGGGGGCGGAGCCTATGGAAAAACGCCAGC
AACGCGGCCTTTTTACGGTTCCTGGCCTTTTGCTGGCCTTTTGCTCACATGTTCTTTCCTGCGTTATCCC
CTGATTCTGTGGATAACCGTATTACCGCCTTTGAGTGAGCTGATACCGCTCGCCGCAGCCGAACGACCGA
GCGCAGCGAGTCAGTGAGCGAGGAAGCGGAAGAGCGCCCAATACGCAAACCGCCTCTCCCCGCGCGTTGG
CCGATTCATTAATGCAGCAAGCTCATGGCTGACTAATTTTTTTTATTTATGCAGAGGCCGAGGCCGCCTC
GGCCTCTGAGCTATTCCAGAAGTAGTGAGGAGGCTTTTTTGGAGGCCTAGGCTTTTGCAAAAAGCTCCCC
GTGGCACGACAGGTTTCCCGACTGGAAAGCGGGCAGTGAGCGCAACGCAATTAATGTGAGTTAGCTCACT
CATTAGGCACCCCAGGCTTTACACTTTATGCTTCCGGCTCGTATGTTGTGTGGAATTGTGAGCGGATAAC
AATTTCACACAGGAAACAGCTATGACATGATTACGAATTTCACAAATAAAGCATTTTTTTCACTGCATTC
TAGTTGTGGTTTGTCCAAACTCATCAATGTATCTTATCATGTCTGGATCAACTGGATAACTCAAGCTAAC
CAAAATCATCCCAAACTTCCCACCCCATACCCTATTACCACTGCCAATTACCTGTGGTTTCATTTACTCT
AAACCTGTGATTCCTCTGAATTATTTTCATTTTAAAGAAATTGTATTTGTTAAATATGTACTACAAACTT
AG
Features (pLannotate 1.2.2; 29 found; start..end, strand, type, name):
      4..333     +  CDS            nef (fragment): NEF_HV1BR - Experimental evidence at protein level: Swiss-Prot protein existence level 1. Extracellular Nef protein targets CD4(+) T-lymphocytes for apoptosis by interacting with CXCR4 surface receptors (PubMed:14990729). From Human immunodeficiency virus type 1 group M subtype B (isolate BRU/LAI) (HIV-1).
    381..638     +  LTR            5' LTR (truncated): truncated 5' long terminal repeat (LTR) from HIV-1
    685..810     +  misc_feature   HIV-1 Ψ: packaging signal of human immunodeficiency virus type 1
    794..1132    +  CDS            HIV-1 gag (fragment): gag protein from human immunodeficiency virus 1; gag
   1307..1540    +  misc_feature   RRE: The Rev response element (RRE) of HIV-1 allows for Rev-dependent mRNA export from the nucleus to the cytoplasm.
   1917..2017    +  CDS            Rev (fragment): human immunodeficiency virus 1 (HIV-1) Rev protein; rev; enhances nuclear export of unspliced and incompletely spliced viral mRNAs
   2062..2179    +  misc_feature   cPPT/CTS: central polypurine tract and central termination sequence of HIV-1
   2231..2534    +  enhancer       CMV enhancer: human cytomegalovirus immediate early enhancer
   2535..2738    +  promoter       CMV promoter: human cytomegalovirus (CMV) immediate early promoter
   2836..2863    +  CDS            5xFLAG (fragment): five tandem FLAG® epitope tags
   2872..2896    +  protein_bind   attB1: mutant version of attB; recombination site for the Gateway® BP reaction BP Clonase™
   2905..7374    +  CDS            CDK12: CDK12_HUMAN - Also known as CRK7, CRKRS, KIAA0904. Experimental evidence at protein level: Swiss-Prot protein existence level 1. Cyclin-dependent kinase that phosphorylates the C-terminal domain (CTD) of the large subunit of RNA polymerase II (POLR2A), thereby acting as a key regulator of transcription elongation. Regulates the expression of genes involved in DNA repair and is required for the maintenance of genomic stability. Preferentially phosphorylates 'Ser-5' in CTD repeats that are already phosphorylated at 'Ser-7', but can also phosphorylate 'Ser-2'. Required for RNA splicing, possibly
   7391..7415    -  protein_bind   attB2: mutant version of attB; recombination site for the Gateway® BP reaction BP Clonase™
   7489..7718    +  intron         chimeric intron: chimera between introns from adenovirus and immunoglobulin heavy chain genes
   7887..8349    +  misc_feature   IRES: internal ribosome entry site (IRES) of the encephalomyocarditis virus (EMCV)
   8382..8981    +  CDS            PuroR: puromycin N-acetyltransferase; pac from Streptomyces; confers resistance to puromycin
   8996..9584    +  misc_feature   WPRE: woodchuck hepatitis virus posttranscriptional regulatory element
   9592..9657    +  CDS            nef (fragment): NEF_HV1Z2 - Experimental evidence at protein level: Swiss-Prot protein existence level 1. Extracellular Nef protein targets CD4(+) T-lymphocytes for apoptosis by interacting with CXCR4 surface receptors. From Human immunodeficiency virus type 1 group M subtype D (isolate Z2/CDC-Z34) (HIV-1).
   9659..9892    +  LTR            3' LTR (ΔU3): self-inactivating 3' long terminal repeat (LTR) from HIV-1
  10097..10201   +  promoter       AmpR promoter: bla
  10202..11062   +  CDS            AmpR: β-lactamase; bla; confers resistance to ampicillin, carbenicillin, and related antibiotics
  11233..11821   +  rep_origin     ori: high-copy-number ColE1/pMB1/pBR322/pUC origin of replication
  12004..12058   +  CDS            lacI (fragment): lac repressor; lacI; The lac repressor binds to the lac operator to inhibit transcription in E. coli. This inhibition can be relieved by adding lactose or isopropyl-β-D-thiogalactopyranoside (IPTG).
  12064..12157   +  rep_origin     SV40 ori (fragment): SV40 origin of replication
  12182..12219   +  CDS            lacI (fragment): lac repressor; lacI; The lac repressor binds to the lac operator to inhibit transcription in E. coli. This inhibition can be relieved by adding lactose or isopropyl-β-D-thiogalactopyranoside (IPTG).
  12232..12253   +  protein_bind   CAP binding site: CAP binding activates transcription in the presence of cAMP. E. coli catabolite activator protein
  12268..12298   +  promoter       lac promoter: promoter for the E. coli lac operon
  12302..12324   +  protein_bind   lac operator (fragment): The lac repressor binds to the lac operator to inhibit transcription in E. coli. This inhibition can be relieved by adding lactose or isopropyl-β-D-thiogalactopyranoside (IPTG). lac repressor encoded by lacI
  12356..12439   +  polyA_signal   SV40 poly(A) signal (fragment): SV40 polyadenylation signal
