>Addgene plasmid #135281 | pHAGE-CMV-Flag-CDK12_IDG-K | addgene full sequence | sequence record 267208 | Addgene NGS Result
TGGAAGGGCTAATTCACTCCCAAAGAAGACAAGATATCCTTGATCTGTGGATCTACCACACACAAGGCTA
CTTCCCTGATTAGCAGAACTACACACCAGGGCCAGGGGTCAGATATCCACTGACCTTTGGATGGTGCTAC
AAGCTAGTACCAGTTGAGCCAGATAAGGTAGAAGAGGCCAATAAAGGAGAGAACACCAGCTTGTTACACC
CTGTGAGCCTGCATGGGATGGATGACCCGGAGAGAGAAGTGTTAGAGTGGAGGTTTGACAGCCGCCTAGC
ATTTCATCACGTGGCCCGAGAGCTGCATCCGGAGTACTTCAAGAACTGCTGATATCGAGCTTGCTACAAG
GGACTTTCCGCTGGGGACTTTCCAGGGAGGCGTGGCCTGGGCGGGACTGGGGAGTGGCGAGCCCTCAGAT
CCTGCATATAAGCAGCTGCTTTTTGCCTGTACTGGGTCTCTCTGGTTAGACCAGATCTGAGCCTGGGAGC
TCTCTGGCTAACTAGGGAACCCACTGCTTAAGCCTCAATAAAGCTTGCCTTGAGTGCTTCAAGTAGTGTG
TGCCCGTCTGTTGTGTGACTCTGGTAACTAGAGATCCCTCAGACCCTTTTAGTCAGTGTGGAAAATCTCT
AGCAGTGGCGCCCGAACAGGGACTTGAAAGCGAAAGGGAAACCAGAGGAGCTCTCTCGACGCAGGACTCG
GCTTGCTGAAGCGCGCACGGCAAGAGGCGAGGGGCGGCGACTGGTGAGTACGCCAAAAATTTTGACTAGC
GGAGGCTAGAAGGAGAGAGATGGGTGCGAGAGCGTCAGTATTAAGCGGGGGAGAATTAGATCGCGATGGG
AAAAAATTCGGTTAAGGCCAGGGGGAAAGAAAAAATATAAATTAAAACATATAGTATGGGCAAGCAGGGA
GCTAGAACGATTCGCAGTTAATCCTGGCCTGTTAGAAACATCAGAAGGCTGTAGACAAATACTGGGACAG
CTACAACCATCCCTTCAGACAGGATCAGAAGAACTTAGATCATTATATAATACAGTAGCAACCCTCTATT
GTGTGCATCAAAGGATAGAGATAAAAGACACCAAGGAAGCTTTAGACAAGATAGAGGAAGAGCAAAACAA
AAGTAAGACCACCGCACAGCAAGCGGCCGGCCGCTGATCTTCAGACCTGGAGGAGGAGATATGAGGGACA
ATTGGAGAAGTGAATTATATAAATATAAAGTAGTAAAAATTGAACCATTAGGAGTAGCACCCACCAAGGC
AAAGAGAAGAGTGGTGCAGAGAGAAAAAAGAGCAGTGGGAATAGGAGCTTTGTTCCTTGGGTTCTTGGGA
GCAGCAGGAAGCACTATGGGCGCAGCGTCAATGACGCTGACGGTACAGGCCAGACAATTATTGTCTGGTA
TAGTGCAGCAGCAGAACAATTTGCTGAGGGCTATTGAGGCGCAACAGCATCTGTTGCAACTCACAGTCTG
GGGCATCAAGCAGCTCCAGGCAAGAATCCTGGCTGTGGAAAGATACCTAAAGGATCAACAGCTCCTGGGG
ATTTGGGGTTGCTCTGGAAAACTCATTTGCACCACTGCTGTGCCTTGGAATGCTAGTTGGAGTAATAAAT
CTCTGGAACAGATTTGGAATCACACGACCTGGATGGAGTGGGACAGAGAAATTAACAATTACACAAGCTT
AATACACTCCTTAATTGAAGAATCGCAAAACCAGCAAGAAAAGAATGAACAAGAATTATTGGAATTAGAT
AAATGGGCAAGTTTGTGGAATTGGTTTAACATAACAAATTGGCTGTGGTATATAAAATTATTCATAATGA
TAGTAGGAGGCTTGGTAGGTTTAAGAATAGTTTTTGCTGTACTTTCTATAGTGAATAGAGTTAGGCAGGG
ATATTCACCATTATCGTTTCAGACCCACCTCCCAACCCCGAGGGGACCCGACAGGCCCGAAGGAATAGAA
GAAGAAGGTGGAGAGAGAGACAGAGACAGATCCATTCGATTAGTGAACGGATCTCGACGGTATCGCCGAA
TTCACAAATGGCAGTATTCATCCACAATTTTAAAAGAAAAGGGGGGATTGGGGGGTACAGTGCAGGGGAA
AGAATAGTAGACATAATAGCAACAGACATACAAACTAAAGAATTACAAAAACAAATTACAAAAATTCAAA
ATTTTCGGGTTTATTACAGGGACAGCAGAGATCCAGTTTGGACTAGTGGAGTTCCGCGTTACATAACTTA
CGGTAAATGGCCCGCCTGGCTGACCGCCCAACGACCCCCGCCCATTGACGTCAATAATGACGTATGTTCC
CATAGTAACGCCAATAGGGACTTTCCATTGACGTCAATGGGTGGAGTATTTACGGTAAACTGCCCACTTG
GCAGTACATCAAGTGTATCATATGCCAAGTACGCCCCCTATTGACGTCAATGACGGTAAATGGCCCGCCT
GGCATTATGCCCAGTACATGACCTTATGGGACTTTCCTACTTGGCAGTACATCTACGTATTAGTCATCGC
TATTACCATGGTGATGCGGTTTTGGCAGTACATCAATGGGCGTGGATAGCGGTTTGACTCACGGGGATTT
CCAAGTCTCCACCCCATTGACGTCAATGGGAGTTTGTTTTGGCACCAAAATCAACGGGACTTTCCAAAAT
GTCGTAACAACTCCGCCCCATTGACGCAAATGGGCGGTAGGCGTGTACGGTGGGAGGTCTATATAAGCAG
AGCTCGTTTAGTGAACCGTCAGATCGCCTGGAGACGCCATCCACGCTGTTTTGACCTCCATAGAAGACAC
CGGCGGCCATACCGGTCAGCTCGAGGCCACCATGGACTACAAGGACGACGACGACAAGGGCGGATCAACA
AGTTTGTACAAAAAAGCAGGCTTAGCCACCATGCCCAATTCAGAGAGACATGGGGGCAAGAAGGACGGGA
GTGGAGGAGCTTCTGGAACTTTGCAGCCGTCATCGGGAGGCGGCAGCTCTAACAGCAGAGAGCGTCACCG
CTTGGTATCGAAGCACAAGCGGCATAAGTCCAAACACTCCAAAGACATGGGGTTGGTGACCCCCGAAGCA
GCATCCCTGGGCACAGTTATCAAACCTTTGGTGGAGTATGATGATATCAGCTCTGATTCCGACACCTTCT
CCGATGACATGGCCTTCAAACTAGACCGAAGGGAGAACGACGAACGTCGTGGATCAGATCGGAGCGACCG
CCTGCACAAACATCGTCACCACCAGCACAGGCGTTCCCGGGACTTACTAAAAGCTAAACAGACCGAAAAA
GAAAAAAGCCAAGAAGTCTCCAGCAAGTCGGGATCGATGAAGGACCGGATATCGGGAAGTTCAAAGCGTT
CGAATGAGGAGACTGATGACTATGGGAAGGCGCAGGTAGCCAAAAGCAGCAGCAAGGAATCCAGGTCATC
CAAGCTCCACAAGGAGAAGACCAGGAAAGAACGGGAGCTGAAGTCTGGGCACAAAGACCGGAGTAAAAGT
CATCGAAAAAGGGAAACACCCAAAAGTTACAAAACAGTGGACAGCCCAAAACGGAGATCCAGGAGCCCCC
ACAGGAAGTGGTCTGACAGCTCCAAACAAGATGATAGCCCCTCGGGAGCTTCTTATGGCCAAGATTATGA
CCTTAGTCCCTCACGATCTCATACCTCGAGCAATTATGACTCCTACAAGAAAAGTCCTGGAAGTACCTCG
AGAAGGCAGTCGGTCAGTCCCCCTTACAAGGAGCCTTCGGCCTACCAGTCCAGCACCCGGTCACCGAGCC
CCTACAGTAGGCGACAGAGATCTGTCAGTCCCTATAGCAGGAGACGGTCGTCCAGCTACGAAAGAAGTGG
CTCTTACAGCGGGCGATCACCCAGTCCCTATGGTCGAAGGCGGTCCAGCAGCCCTTTCCTGAGCAAGCGG
TCTCTGAGTCGGAGTCCACTCCCCAGTAGGAAATCCATGAAGTCCAGAAGTAGAAGTCCTGCATATTCAA
GACATTCATCTTCTCATAGTAAAAAGAAGAGATCCAGTTCACGCAGTCGTCATTCCAGTATCTCACCTGT
CAGGCTTCCACTTAATTCCAGTCTGGGAGCTGAACTCAGTAGGAAAAAGAAGGAAAGAGCAGCTGCTGCT
GCTGCAGCAAAGATGGATGGAAAGGAGTCCAAGGGTTCACCTGTATTTTTGCCTAGAAAAGAGAACAGTT
CAGTAGAGGCTAAGGATTCAGGTTTGGAGTCTAAAAAGTTACCCAGAAGTGTAAAATTGGAAAAATCTGC
CCCAGATACTGAACTGGTGAATGTAACACATCTAAACACAGAGGTAAAAAATTCTTCAGATACAGGGAAA
GTAAAGTTGGATGAGAACTCCGAGAAGCATCTTGTTAAAGATTTGAAAGCACAGGGAACAAGAGACTCTA
AACCCATAGCACTGAAAGAGGAGATTGTTACTCCAAAGGAGACAGAAACATCAGAAAAGGAGACCCCTCC
ACCTCTTCCCACAATTGCTTCTCCCCCACCCCCTCTACCAACTACTACCCCTCCACCTCAGACACCCCCT
TTGCCACCTTTGCCTCCAATACCAGCTCTTCCACAGCAACCACCTCTGCCTCCTTCTCAGCCAGCATTTA
GTCAGGTTCCTGCTTCCAGTACTTCAACTTTGCCCCCTTCTACTCACTCAAAGACATCTGCTGTGTCCTC
TCAGGCAAATTCTCAGCCCCCTGTACAGGTTTCTGTGAAGACTCAAGTATCTGTAACAGCTGCTATTCCA
CACCTGAAAACTTCAACGTTGCCTCCTTTGCCCCTCCCACCCTTATTACCTGGAGATGATGACATGGATA
GTCCAAAAGAAACTCTTCCTTCAAAACCTGTGAAGAAAGAGAAGGAACAGAGGACACGTCACTTACTCAC
AGACCTTCCTCTCCCTCCAGAGCTCCCTGGTGGAGATCTGTCTCCCCCAGACTCTCCAGAACCAAAGGCA
ATCACACCACCTCAGCAACCATATAAAAAGAGACCAAAAATTTGTTGTCCTCGTTATGGAGAAAGAAGAC
AAACAGAAAGCGACTGGGGGAAACGCTGTGTGGACAAGTTTGACATTATTGGGATTATTGGAGAAGGAAC
CTATGGCCAAGTATATAAAGCCAAGGACAAAGACACAGGAGAACTAGTGGCTCTGAAGAAGGTGAGACTA
GACAATGAGAAAGAGGGCTTCCCAATCACAGCCATTCGTGAAATCAAAATCCTTCGTCAGTTAATCCACC
GAAGTGTTGTTAACATGAAGGAAATTGTCACAGATAAACAAGATGCACTGGATTTCAAGAAGGACAAAGG
TGCCTTTTACCTTGTATTTGAGTATATGGACCATGACTTAATGGGACTGCTAGAATCTGGTTTGGTGCAC
TTTTCTGAGGACCATATCAAGTCGTTCATGAAACAGCTAATGGAAGGATTGGAATACTGTCACAAAAAGA
ATTTCCTGCATCGGGATATTAAGTGTTCTAACATTTTGCTGAATAACAGTGGGCAAATCAAACTAGCAGA
TTTTGGACTTGCTCGGCTCTATAACTCTGAAGAGAGTCGCCCTTACACAAACAAAGTCATTACTTTGTGG
TACCGACCTCCAGAACTACTGCTAGGAGAGGAACGTTACACACCAGCCATAGATGTTTGGAGCTGTGGAT
GTATTCTTGGGGAACTATTCACAAAGAAGCCTATTTTTCAAGCCAATCTGGAACTGGCTCAGCTAGAACT
GATCAGCCGACTTTGTGGTAGCCCTTGTCCAGCTGTGTGGCCTGATGTTATCAAACTGCCCTACTTCAAC
ACCATGAAACCGAAGAAGCAATATCGAAGGCGTCTACGAGAAGAATTCTCTTTCATTCCTTCTGCAGCAC
TTGATTTATTGGACCACATGCTGACACTAGATCCTAGTAAGCGGTGCACAGCTGAACAGACCCTACAGAG
CGACTTCCTTAAAGATGTCGAACTCAGCAAAATGGCTCCTCCAGACCTCCCCCACTGGCAGGATTGCCAT
GAGTTGTGGAGTAAGAAACGGCGACGTCAGCGACAAAGTGGTGTTGTAGTCGAAGAGCCACCTCCATCCA
AAACTTCTCGAAAAGAAACTACCTCAGGGACAAGTACTGAGCCTGTGAAGAACAGCAGCCCAGCACCACC
TCAGCCTGCTCCTGGCAAGGTGGAGTCTGGGGCTGGGGATGCAATAGGCCTTGCTGACATCACACAACAG
CTGAATCAAAGTGAATTGGCAGTGTTATTAAACCTGCTGCAGAGCCAAACCGACCTGAGCATCCCTCAAA
TGGCACAGCTGCTTAACATCCACTCCAACCCAGAGATGCAGCAGCAGCTGGAAGCCCTGAACCAATCCAT
CAGTGCCCTGACGGAAGCTACTTCCCAGCAGCAGGACTCAGAGACCATGGCCCCAGAGGAGTCTTTGAAG
GAAGCACCCTCTGCCCCAGTGATCCTGCCTTCAGCAGAACAGATGACCCTTGAAGCTTCAAGCACACCAG
CTGACATGCAGAATATATTGGCAGTTCTCTTGAGTCAGCTGATGAAAACCCAAGAGCCAGCAGGCAGTCT
GGAGGAAAACAACAGTGACAAGAACAGTGGGCCACAGGGGCCCCGAAGAACTCCCACAATGCCACAGGAG
GAGGCAGCAGAGAAGAGGCCCCCTGAGCCCCCCGGACCTCCACCGCCGCCACCTCCACCCCCTCTGGTTG
AAGGCGATCTTTCCAGCGCCCCCCAGGAGTTGAACCCAGCCGTGACAGCCGCCTTGCTGCAACTTTTATC
CCAGCCTGAAGCAGAGCCTCCTGGCCACCTGCCACATGAGCACCAGGCCTTGAGACCAATGGAGTACTCC
ACCCGACCCCGTCCAAACAGGACTTATGGAAACACTGATGGGCCTGAAACAGGGTTCAGTGCCATTGACA
CTGATGAACGAAACTCTGGTCCAGCCTTGACAGAATCCTTGGTCCAGACCCTGGTGAAGAACAGGACCTT
CTCAGGCTCTCTGAGCCACCTTGGGGAGTCCAGCAGTTACCAGGGCACAGGGTCAGTGCAGTTTCCAGGG
GACCAGGACCTCCGTTTTGCCAGGGTCCCCTTAGCGTTACACCCGGTGGTCGGGCAACCATTCCTGAAGG
CTGAGGGAAGCAGCAATTCTGTGGTACATGCAGAGACCAAATTGCAAAACTATGGGGAGCTGGGGCCAGG
AACCACTGGGGCCAGCAGCTCAGGAGCAGGCCTTCACTGGGGGGGCCCAACTCAGTCTTCTGCTTATGGA
AAACTCTATCGGGGGCCTACAAGAGTCCCACCAAGAGGGGGAAGAGGGAGAGGAGTTCCTTACTCAGGCT
CGAGCGGCAACCCAGCTTTCTTGTACAAAGTGGTTGATTAAGATCCACTAGTAACGGCCGCCAGTGTGCT
GGAATTAATTCGCTGTCTGCGAGGGCCAGCTGTTGGGGTGAGTACTCCCTCTCAAAAGCGGGCATGACTT
CTGCGCTAAGATTGTCAGTTTCCAAAAACGAGGAGGATTTGATATTCACCTGGCCCGCGGTGATGCCTTT
GAGGGTGGCCGCGTCCATCTGGTCAGAAAAGACAATCTTTTTGTTGTCAAGCTTGAGGTGTGGCAGGCTT
GAGATCTGGCCATACACTTGAGTGACAATGACATCCACTTTGCCTTTCTCTCCACAGGTGTCCACTCCCA
GGTCCAACTGCAGGTCGAGCATGCATCTAGGGCGGCCAATTCCGCCCCTCTCCCCCCCCCCCCTCTCCCT
CCCCCCCCCCTAACGTTACTGGCCGAAGCCGCTTGGAATAAGGCCGGTGTGCGTTTGTCTATATGTTATT
TTCCACCATATTGCCGTCTTTTGGCAATGTGAGGGCCCGGAAACCTGGCCCTGTCTTCTTGACGAGCATT
CCTAGGGGTCTTTCCCCTCTCGCCAAAGGAATGCAAGGTCTGTTGAATGTCGTGAAGGAAGCAGTTCCTC
TGGAAGCTTCTTGAAGACAAACAACGTCTGTAGCGACCCTTTGCAGGCAGCGGAACCCCCCACCTGGCGA
CAGGTGCCTCTGCGGCCAAAAGCCACGTGTATAAGATACACCTGCAAAGGCGGCACAACCCCAGTGCCAC
GTTGTGAGTTGGATAGTTGTGGAAAGAGTCAAATGGCTCTCCTCAAGCGTATTCAACAAGGGGCTGAAGG
ATGCCCAGAAGGTACCCCATTGTATGGGATCTGATCTGGGGCCTCGGTGCACATGCTTTACATGTGTTTA
GTCGAGGTTAAAAAAACGTCTAGGCCCCCCGAACCACGGGGACGTGGTTTTCCTTTGAAAAACACGATGA
TAAGCTTGCCACAACCCACAAGGAGACGACCTTCCATGACCGAGTACAAGCCCACGGTGCGCCTCGCCAC
CCGCGACGACGTCCCCCGGGCCGTACGCACCCTCGCCGCCGCGTTCGCCGACTACCCCGCCACGCGCCAC
ACCGTCGACCCGGACCGCCACATCGAGCGGGTCACCGAGCTGCAAGAACTCTTCCTCACGCGCGTCGGGC
TCGACATCGGCAAGGTGTGGGTCGCGGACGACGGCGCCGCGGTGGCGGTCTGGACCACGCCGGAGAGCGT
CGAAGCGGGGGCGGTGTTCGCCGAGATCGGCCCGCGCATGGCCGAGTTGAGCGGTTCCCGGCTGGCCGCG
CAGCAACAGATGGAAGGCCTCCTGGCGCCGCACCGGCCCAAGGAGCCCGCGTGGTTCCTGGCCACCGTCG
GCGTCTCGCCCGACCACCAGGGCAAGGGTCTGGGCAGCGCCGTCGTGCTCCCCGGAGTGGAGGCGGCCGA
GCGCGCCGGGGTGCCCGCCTTCCTGGAGACCTCCGCGCCCCGCAACCTCCCCTTCTACGAGCGGCTCGGC
TTCACCGTCACCGCCGACGTCGAGGTGCCCGAAGGACCGCGCACCTGGTGCATGACCCGCAAGCCCGGTG
CCTGATATCGATAGATCCTAATCAACCTCTGGATTACAAAATTTGTGAAAGATTGACTGGTATTCTTAAC
TATGTTGCTCCTTTTACGCTATGTGGATACGCTGCTTTAATGCCTTTGTATCATGCTATTGCTTCCCGTA
TGGCTTTCATTTTCTCCTCCTTGTATAAATCCTGGTTGCTGTCTCTTTATGAGGAGTTGTGGCCCGTTGT
CAGGCAACGTGGCGTGGTGTGCACTGTGTTTGCTGACGCAACCCCCACTGGTTGGGGCATTGCCACCACC
TGTCAGCTCCTTTCCGGGACTTTCGCTTTCCCCCTCCCTATTGCCACGGCGGAACTCATCGCCGCCTGCC
TTGCCCGCTGCTGGACAGGGGCTCGGCTGTTGGGCACTGACAATTCCGTGGTGTTGTCGGGGAAATCATC
GTCCTTTCCTTGGCTGCTCGCCTGTGTTGCCACCTGGATTCTGCGCGGGACGTCCTTCTGCTACGTCCCT
TCGGCCCTCAATCCAGCGGACCTTCCTTCCCGCGGCCTGCTGCCGGCTCTGCGGCCTCTTCCGCGTCTTC
GCCTTCGCCCTCAGACGAGTCGGATCTCCCTTTGGGCCGCCTCCCCGCCTGAGATCCTTTAAGACCAATG
ACTTACAAGGCAGCTGTAGATCTTAGCCACTTTTTAAAAGAAAAGGGGGGACTGGAAGGGCTAATTCACT
CCCAACGAAGACAAGATCTGCTTTTTGCTTGTACTGGGTCTCTCTGGTTAGACCAGATCTGAGCCTGGGA
GCTCTCTGGCTAACTAGGGAACCCACTGCTTAAGCCTCAATAAAGCTTGCCTTGAGTGCTTCAAGTAGTG
TGTGCCCGTCTGTTGTGTGACTCTGGTAACTAGAGATCCCTCAGACCCTTTTAGTCAGTGTGGAAAATCT
CTAGCAGTAGTAGTTCATGTCATCTTATTATTCAGTATTTATAACTTGCAAAGAAATGAATATCAGAGAG
TGAGAGGCCCGGGTTAATTAAGGAAAGGGCTAGATCATTCTTGAAGACGAAAGGGCCTCGTGATACGCCT
ATTTTTATAGGTTAATGTCATGATAATAATGGTTTCTTAGACGTCAGGTGGCACTTTTCGGGGAAATGTG
CGCGGAACCCCTATTTGTTTATTTTTCTAAATACATTCAAATATGTATCCGCTCATGAGACAATAACCCT
GATAAATGCTTCAATAATATTGAAAAAGGAAGAGTATGAGTATTCAACATTTCCGTGTCGCCCTTATTCC
CTTTTTTGCGGCATTTTGCCTTCCTGTTTTTGCTCACCCAGAAACGCTGGTGAAAGTAAAAGATGCTGAA
GATCAGTTGGGTGCACGAGTGGGTTACATCGAACTGGATCTCAACAGCGGTAAGATCCTTGAGAGTTTTC
GCCCCGAAGAACGTTTTCCAATGATGAGCACTTTTAAAGTTCTGCTATGTGGCGCGGTATTATCCCGTGT
TGACGCCGGGCAAGAGCAACTCGGTCGCCGCATACACTATTCTCAGAATGACTTGGTTGAGTACTCACCA
GTCACAGAAAAGCATCTTACGGATGGCATGACAGTAAGAGAATTATGCAGTGCTGCCATAACCATGAGTG
ATAACACTGCGGCCAACTTACTTCTGACAACGATCGGAGGACCGAAGGAGCTAACCGCTTTTTTGCACAA
CATGGGGGATCATGTAACTCGCCTTGATCGTTGGGAACCGGAGCTGAATGAAGCCATACCAAACGACGAG
CGTGACACCACGATGCCTGTAGCAATGGCAACAACGTTGCGCAAACTATTAACTGGCGAACTACTTACTC
TAGCTTCCCGGCAACAATTAATAGACTGGATGGAGGCGGATAAAGTTGCAGGACCACTTCTGCGCTCGGC
CCTTCCGGCTGGCTGGTTTATTGCTGATAAATCTGGAGCCGGTGAGCGTGGGTCTCGCGGTATCATTGCA
GCACTGGGGCCAGATGGTAAGCCCTCCCGTATCGTAGTTATCTACACGACGGGGAGTCAGGCAACTATGG
ATGAACGAAATAGACAGATCGCTGAGATAGGTGCCTCACTGATTAAGCATTGGTAACTGTCAGACCAAGT
TTACTCATATATACTTTAGATTGATTTAAAACTTCATTTTTAATTTAAAAGGATCTAGGTGAAGATCCTT
TTTGATAATCTCATGACCAAAATCCCTTAACGTGAGTTTTCGTTCCACTGAGCGTCAGACCCCGTAGAAA
AGATCAAAGGATCTTCTTGAGATCCTTTTTTTCTGCGCGTAATCTGCTGCTTGCAAACAAAAAAACCACC
GCTACCAGCGGTGGTTTGTTTGCCGGATCAAGAGCTACCAACTCTTTTTCCGAAGGTAACTGGCTTCAGC
AGAGCGCAGATACCAAATACTGTTCTTCTAGTGTAGCCGTAGTTAGGCCACCACTTCAAGAACTCTGTAG
CACCGCCTACATACCTCGCTCTGCTAATCCTGTTACCAGTGGCTGCTGCCAGTGGCGATAAGTCGTGTCT
TACCGGGTTGGACTCAAGACGATAGTTACCGGATAAGGCGCAGCGGTCGGGCTGAACGGGGGGTTCGTGC
ACACAGCCCAGCTTGGAGCGAACGACCTACACCGAACTGAGATACCTACAGCGTGAGCTATGAGAAAGCG
CCACGCTTCCCGAAGGGAGAAAGGCGGACAGGTATCCGGTAAGCGGCAGGGTCGGAACAGGAGAGCGCAC
GAGGGAGCTTCCAGGGGGAAACGCCTGGTATCTTTATAGTCCTGTCGGGTTTCGCCACCTCTGACTTGAG
CGTCGATTTTTGTGATGCTCGTCAGGGGGGCGGAGCCTATGGAAAAACGCCAGCAACGCGGCCTTTTTAC
GGTTCCTGGCCTTTTGCTGGCCTTTTGCTCACATGTTCTTTCCTGCGTTATCCCCTGATTCTGTGGATAA
CCGTATTACCGCCTTTGAGTGAGCTGATACCGCTCGCCGCAGCCGAACGACCGAGCGCAGCGAGTCAGTG
AGCGAGGAAGCGGAAGAGCGCCCAATACGCAAACCGCCTCTCCCCGCGCGTTGGCCGATTCATTAATGCA
GCAAGCTCATGGCTGACTAATTTTTTTTTATTTATGCAGAGGCCGAGGCCGCCTCGGCCTCTGAGCTATT
CCAGAAGTAGTGAGGAGGCTTTTTTGGAGGCCTAGGCTTTTGCAAAAAGCTCCCCGTGGCACGACAGGTT
TCCCGACTGGAAAGCGGGCAGTGAGCGCAACGCAATTAATGTGAGTTAGCTCACTCATTAGGCACCCCAG
GCTTTACACTTTATGCTTCCGGCTCGTATGTTGTGTGGAATTGTGAGCGGATAACAATTTCACACAGGAA
ACAGCTATGACATGATTACGAATTTCACAAATAAAGCATTTTTTTCACTGCATTCTAGTTGTGGTTTGTC
CAAACTCATCAATGTATCTTATCATGTCTGGATCAACTGGATAACTCAAGCTAACCAAAATCATCCCAAA
CTTCCCACCCCATACCCTATTACCACTGCCAATTACCTGTGGTTTCATTTACTCTAAACCTGTGATTCCT
CTGAATTATTTTCATTTTAAAGAAATTGTATTTGTTAAATATGTACTACAAACTTAGTAGT
Features (pLannotate 1.2.2; 29 found; start..end, strand, type, name):
    377..634     +  LTR            5' LTR (truncated): truncated 5' long terminal repeat (LTR) from HIV-1
    681..806     +  misc_feature   HIV-1 Ψ: packaging signal of human immunodeficiency virus type 1
    790..1128    +  CDS            HIV-1 gag (fragment): gag protein from human immunodeficiency virus 1; gag
   1303..1536    +  misc_feature   RRE: The Rev response element (RRE) of HIV-1 allows for Rev-dependent mRNA export from the nucleus to the cytoplasm.
   1913..2013    +  CDS            Rev (fragment): human immunodeficiency virus 1 (HIV-1) Rev protein; rev; enhances nuclear export of unspliced and incompletely spliced viral mRNAs
   2058..2175    +  misc_feature   cPPT/CTS: central polypurine tract and central termination sequence of HIV-1
   2227..2530    +  enhancer       CMV enhancer: human cytomegalovirus immediate early enhancer
   2531..2734    +  promoter       CMV promoter: human cytomegalovirus (CMV) immediate early promoter
   2832..2859    +  CDS            5xFLAG (fragment): five tandem FLAG® epitope tags
   2868..2892    +  protein_bind   attB1: mutant version of attB; recombination site for the Gateway® BP reaction BP Clonase™
   2901..7343    +  CDS            CDK12: CDK12_HUMAN - Also known as CRK7, CRKRS, KIAA0904. Experimental evidence at protein level: Swiss-Prot protein existence level 1. Cyclin-dependent kinase that phosphorylates the C-terminal domain (CTD) of the large subunit of RNA polymerase II (POLR2A), thereby acting as a key regulator of transcription elongation. Regulates the expression of genes involved in DNA repair and is required for the maintenance of genomic stability. Preferentially phosphorylates 'Ser-5' in CTD repeats that are already phosphorylated at 'Ser-7', but can also phosphorylate 'Ser-2'. Required for RNA splicing, possibly
   7360..7384    -  protein_bind   attB2: mutant version of attB; recombination site for the Gateway® BP reaction BP Clonase™
   7458..7687    +  intron         chimeric intron: chimera between introns from adenovirus and immunoglobulin heavy chain genes
   7871..8333    +  misc_feature   IRES: internal ribosome entry site (IRES) of the encephalomyocarditis virus (EMCV)
   8366..8965    +  CDS            PuroR: puromycin N-acetyltransferase; pac from Streptomyces alboniger; confers resistance to puromycin
   8980..9568    +  misc_feature   WPRE: woodchuck hepatitis virus posttranscriptional regulatory element
   9576..9641    +  CDS            nef (fragment): NEF_HV1Z2 - Experimental evidence at protein level: Swiss-Prot protein existence level 1. Extracellular Nef protein targets CD4(+) T-lymphocytes for apoptosis by interacting with CXCR4 surface receptors. From Human immunodeficiency virus type 1 group M subtype D (isolate Z2/CDC-Z34) (HIV-1).
   9643..9876    +  LTR            3' LTR (ΔU3): self-inactivating 3' long terminal repeat (LTR) from HIV-1
  10081..10185   +  promoter       AmpR promoter: bla
  10186..11046   +  CDS            AmpR: β-lactamase; bla; confers resistance to ampicillin, carbenicillin, and related antibiotics
  11217..11805   +  rep_origin     ori: high-copy-number ColE1/pMB1/pBR322/pUC origin of replication
  11988..12042   +  CDS            lacI (fragment): lac repressor; lacI; The lac repressor binds to the lac operator to inhibit transcription in E. coli. This inhibition can be relieved by adding lactose or isopropyl-β-D-thiogalactopyranoside (IPTG).
  12048..12142   +  rep_origin     SV40 ori (fragment): SV40 origin of replication
  12167..12204   +  CDS            lacI (fragment): lac repressor; lacI; The lac repressor binds to the lac operator to inhibit transcription in E. coli. This inhibition can be relieved by adding lactose or isopropyl-β-D-thiogalactopyranoside (IPTG).
  12217..12238   +  protein_bind   CAP binding site: CAP binding activates transcription in the presence of cAMP. E. coli catabolite activator protein
  12253..12283   +  promoter       lac promoter: promoter for the E. coli lac operon
  12287..12309   +  protein_bind   lac operator (fragment): The lac repressor binds to the lac operator to inhibit transcription in E. coli. This inhibition can be relieved by adding lactose or isopropyl-β-D-thiogalactopyranoside (IPTG). lac repressor encoded by lacI
  12341..12424   +  polyA_signal   SV40 poly(A) signal (fragment): SV40 polyadenylation signal
  12591..329     +  CDS            nef (fragment) (across the origin): NEF_HV1BR - Experimental evidence at protein level: Swiss-Prot protein existence level 1. Extracellular Nef protein targets CD4(+) T-lymphocytes for apoptosis by interacting with CXCR4 surface receptors (PubMed:14990729). From Human immunodeficiency virus type 1 group M subtype B (isolate BRU/LAI) (HIV-1).
