[The description below was written by a language model from this plasmid's Addgene catalogue record and pLannotate feature annotations shown in this document.]
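Description:
pHAGE-CMV-Flag-CDK12_IDG-K is an HIV-1-derived, self-inactivating lentiviral expression plasmid built on the pHAGE backbone. It carries human CDK12, a cyclin-dependent kinase that phosphorylates the RNA polymerase II C-terminal domain, with an N-terminal Flag tag. It is propagated in E. coli through a high-copy ColE1/pUC-type origin with ampicillin selection (AmpR/bla). The viral portion comprises a truncated 5' LTR, the Ψ packaging signal with a gag fragment, the RRE for Rev-dependent export of the genomic RNA, the cPPT/CTS, and a ΔU3 3' LTR that inactivates LTR promoter activity after integration. Packaging functions are not encoded on the plasmid and must be supplied separately.

Between the LTRs, the CMV enhancer/promoter drives a short Flag epitope sequence, followed by attB1, the CDK12 open reading frame and attB2. The att sites are the scars of the Gateway recombination that placed the insert in the destination vector. Downstream, on the same transcript, lie a chimeric intron, an EMCV IRES and the puromycin N-acetyltransferase gene, so puromycin resistance in transduced mammalian cells is linked to expression of the tagged kinase. A WPRE follows to enhance transcript expression.

The plasmid was made within a programme on understudied druggable kinases, to map protein-protein interaction networks by Flag affinity purification and proteomics. The two sequence records have the same feature layout but differ slightly in length (12,591 versus 12,602 nt). The annotated CDK12 region is somewhat shorter in the repository's sequencing result than in the depositor's sequence, and the record does not explain the difference. The depositor reports only partial sequencing, to confirm that the reading frame and tag are in frame.
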