Addgene plasmid #135281: pHAGE-CMV-Flag-CDK12_IDG-K
Purpose: Gateway destination clone of CDK12 (human) tagged with N-terminal Flag for generating protein-protein networks using fusion tag affinity-based proteomics
Depositing lab: Ben Major. Depositing organization: University of North Carolina at Chapel Hill.
Backbone
  Vector backbone: pHAGE
  Backbone size w/o insert (bp): 9763
  Vector type: Mammalian Expression, Lentiviral ; Gateway Destination
  Selectable markers: Puromycin
Growth in bacteria
  Bacterial resistance: Ampicillin, 100 μg/mL
  Growth temperature: 37°C
  Growth strain: NEB Stable
  Copy number: High Copy
Gene/Insert
  Gene/Insert name: Flag-CDK12 (alt name: CDK12)
  Species: H. sapiens (human)
  Entrez Gene: CDK12 (a.k.a. CRK7, CRKR, CRKRS)
  Promoter: CMV
  Tag / fusion protein: Flag (N terminal on insert)
  Cloning method: Gateway Cloning
  Sequencing primers: 5′ CGCAAATGGGCGGTAGGCGTG; 3′ CAATCTTAGCGCAGAAGTCATG
Terms and licenses: Academic/Nonprofit Terms; Industry Terms: Not Available to Industry
Depositor comments: These plasmids were generated as part of the Illuminating the Druggable Genome (IDG) program sponsored by the NIH Common Fund. The goal of this program is to identify, gather, and distribute information and resources for proteins that currently are not well-studied yet belong to commonly drug-targeted protein families: protein kinases, non-olfactory G-protein coupled receptors (GPCRs), and ion channels. The IDG program is designed to develop fundamental research tools for understudied proteins, elucidate their function, and disseminate the IDG-related resources and data to the greater scientific community. These lentiviral gateway destination plasmids were generated, as part of the Kinase-Data and Resource Generating Center (DRGC), using the single fragment or multisite gateway cloning technology. They were used for generating proteomics-based protein-interaction and protein-proximity networks that can be accessed through the kinase-DRGC website https://darkkinome.org/. Each plasmid has either an N- or C-terminal fusion protein (Flag/ V5/V5-miniTurbo/V5-TurboID/miniTurbo-V5/TurboID-V5) tagged understudied kinase driven under either a CMV or Ubiquitin (UBC) promoter. All inserts in the pENTR plasmids used to generate the deposited destination plasmids were end-sequenced and insert size validated prior to multi-site gateway cloning. The combined insert size of the single fragment or three fragment destination plasmids were confirmed by restriction digestion (BsrGI, and EcoRV for pDest667; BsrGI, EcoRV, and BstZ17I for pDest663; and BsrGI for pHAGE) and all plasmids were partially sequenced to ensure in-frame ORFs and fusion tags.
How to cite: pHAGE-CMV-Flag-CDK12_IDG-K was a gift from Ben Major (Addgene plasmid # 135281 ; http://n2t.net/addgene:135281 ; RRID:Addgene_135281)
