>Addgene plasmid #135281 | pHAGE-CMV-Flag-CDK12_IDG-K | depositor partial sequence | sequence record 260394 | CMV-Fwd: CGCAAATGGGCGGTAGGCGTG
NNATCCAATTCCACACCGCCCCAGTAAATCGCCCAGCTCGTTTAGTGACCGTCAGATCGCCTGGAGACGC
CATCCACGCTGTTTTGACCTCCATAGAAGACACCGGCGGCCATACCGGTCAGCTCGAGGCCACCATGGAC
TACAAGGACGACGACGACAAGGGCGGATCAACCAGTTTGTACAAAAAAGCAGGCTTAGCCACCATGCCCA
ATTCACAGAGACATGGGGGCAAGAAGGACGGGAGTGGAGGAGCTTCTGGAACTTTGCAGCCGTCATCGGG
AGGCGGCAGCTCTAACAGCAGAGAGCGTCACCGCTTGGTATCGAAGCACAAGCGGCATAAGTCCAAACAC
TCCAAAGACATGGGGTTGGTGACCCCCGAAGCAGCATCCCTGGGCACAGTTATCAAACCTTTGGTGGAGT
ATGATGATATCAGCTCTGATTCCGACACCTTCTCCGATGACATGGCCTTCAAACTAGACCGAAGGGAGAA
CGACGAACGTCGTGGATCAGATCGGAGCGACCGCCTGCACAAACATCGTCACCACCAGCACAGGCGTTCC
CGGGACTTACTAAAAGCTAAACAGACCGAAAAAGAAAAAAGCCAAGAAGTCTCCAGCAAGTCGGGATCGA
TGAAGGACCGGATATCGGGAAGTTCAAAGCGTTCGAATGAGGAGACTGATGACTATGGGAAGGCGCAGGT
AGCCAAAAGCAGCAGCAAGGAATCCAGGTCATCCAAGCTCCACAAGGAGAAGACCAGGAAAGAACGGGAG
CTGAACTCTGGGCACAAAGACCGGAGTAAAAGTCATCGAAAAAGGGAAACACCCAAAAGTTACAAAACAG
TGGACAGCCCAAAACGGAGATCCAGGAGCCCCCACAGGAAGTGGTCTGACAGCTCCAAACAAGATGATAG
CCCCTCGGGAGCTTCTTATGGCCAAGAATATGACCTTAGTCCCTCACGATCTCATACCTCGAGCATTATG
ACTCCTACAAAAAAGTCTGGAAGTACTTGAGAAGGTGTCGGTCAGTCCCCTTAACAGGAGCTTTCGGGCT
ACCAGTCTAGCACCCGGTCACGGACCCCTAACGTAGGCGAATGAAGATCGTCGTTCCCTATACCAGAAAA
CGGTCGTCCCACTTCCACAGAAGTGGTCCTTTACAGTGGGGCGATTCCCCATTCTTATGGGTTAAGGAGC
GTCACAGCTA
