>Addgene plasmid #135281 | pHAGE-CMV-Flag-CDK12_IDG-K | depositor partial sequence | sequence record 260395 | DK29: H07.seq
GNACAAAAAAAAAACCACGATTTAAGCATCTCACCCCAACAGCTGGCCCTCGCAGACAGCGAATTAATTC
CAGCACACTGGCGGCCGTTACTAGTGGATCTTAATCAACCACTTTGTACAAGAAAGCTGGGTTGCCGCTC
GAGCCTGAGTAAGGAACTCCTCTCCCTCTTCCCCCTCTTGGTGGGACTCTTGTAGGCCCCCGATAGAGTT
TTCCATAAGCAGAAGACTGAGTTGGGCCCCCCCAGTGAAGGCCTGCTCCTGAGCTGCTGGCCCCAGTGGT
TCCTGGCCCCAGCTCCCCATAGTTTTGCAATTTGGTCTCTGCATGTACCACAGAATTGCTGCTTCCCTCA
GCCTTCAGGAATGGTTGCCCGACCACCGGGTGTAACGCTAAGGGGACCCTGGCAAAACGGAGGTCCTGGT
CCCCTGGAAACTGCACTGACCCTGTGCCCTGGTAACTGCTGGACTCCCCAAGGTGGCTCAGAGAGCCTGA
GAAGGTCCTGTTCTTCACCAGGGTCTGGACCAAGGATTCTGTCAAGGCTGGACCAGAGTTTTCGTTCATC
AGTGTCAATGGCACTGAACCCTGTTTCAGGCCCATCAGTGTTTCCATAAGTCCTGTTTGGACGGGGTCGG
GTGGAGTACTCCATTGGTCTCAAGGCCTGGTGCTCATGTGGCAGGTGGCCAGGAGGCTCTGCTTCAGGCT
GGGATAAAAGTTGCACCAAGGCGGCTGTCACGGCTGGGTTCAACTCCTGGGGGGCGCTGGAAAGATCGCC
CTTCAACCAGAGGGGGTGGAGGTGGCGGCGGTGGAGGTCCGGGGGGCTCAGGGGGCCTCTTCTCTGCTGC
CTCCTCCTGTGGCATTGTGGGAGTTCTTCGGGGCCCCTGTGGCCCACTGTTCTTGTCACTGTGGTTTTCC
TCCAGACTGCCTGCTGGCTCTTTGGGTTTTCATCAGCTGACTCAAGAGAACTTGCCAATATATTCTGCAT
GTCAGCTGGTGTGCTTGAAAGCTTCCAGGGTCAATCTGTTCTGTCTGAAAGGCAAGATCACCTGGGGCAA
AGGGTGGCTTCTTTCAAAAAACTCCTCTGGGGCCATGGTCTCTGACTCCTGCTGCTGGGAAGTTATCTTT
CGCTCCGGGCCACTGAATGGAATTTGTTACAGGGACTTCCAACACGACTGCTGTCATTCTTGGC
